Addgene plasmid #117051: pJL1-SpCas9
Purpose: In vitro expression of S. pyogenes Cas9 from the T7 promoter
Depositing lab: Michael Jewett. Depositing organization: Northwestern University. Publication: BioBits Health: Classroom Activities Exploring Engineering, Biology, and Human Health with Fluorescent Readouts. Stark JC, Huang A, Hsu KJ, Dubner RS, Forbrook J, Marshalla S, Rodriguez F, Washington M, Rybnicky GA, Nguyen PQ, Hasselbacher B, Jabri R, Kamran R, Koralewski V, Wightkin W, Martinez T, Jewett MC. ACS Synth Biol. 2019 May 7. doi: 10.1021/acssynbio.8b00381. PubMed 30925042.
Backbone
  Vector backbone: pJL1
  Backbone size w/o insert (bp): 1759
  Total vector size (bp): 5869
  Vector type: Bacterial Expression
Growth in bacteria
  Bacterial resistance: Kanamycin, 50 μg/mL
  Growth temperature: 37°C
  Growth strain: DH5alpha
  Copy number: High Copy
Gene/Insert
  Gene/Insert name: S. pyogenes Cas9
  Species: S. pyogenes
  Insert size (bp): 4107
  Promoter: T7
  Cloning method: Restriction Enzyme; 5′ cloning site NdeI (not destroyed); 3′ cloning site SalI (not destroyed)
  Sequencing primers: 5′ TAATACGACTCACTATAGGG; 3′ TAGTTATTGCTCAGCGGTGG
Resource information
  A portion of this plasmid was derived from a plasmid made by: Addgene 62225
Terms and licenses: Academic/Nonprofit Terms; Industry Terms: Not Available to Industry
How to cite: pJL1-SpCas9 was a gift from Michael Jewett (Addgene plasmid # 117051 ; http://n2t.net/addgene:117051 ; RRID:Addgene_117051)
