[The description below was written by a language model from this plasmid's Addgene catalogue record and pLannotate feature annotations shown in this document.]
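Description:
pJL1-SpCas9 is a compact bacterial expression plasmid of about 5.9 kb, built on the small pJL1 backbone and designed for in vitro expression of Streptococcus pyogenes Cas9. It is propagated in E. coli at high copy number from a ColE1/pUC-type origin of replication. Selection is with kanamycin, provided by an aminoglycoside phosphotransferase (aph(3')-Ia) gene encoded on the opposite strand from the expression cassette.

The payload is a simple T7 transcription unit. A bacteriophage T7 promoter is followed by the efficient ribosome binding site from T7 gene 10, then the roughly 4.1 kb Cas9 open reading frame, and finally a T7 terminator. The Cas9 coding sequence was inserted between NdeI and SalI sites, both of which are retained, and part of the plasmid was derived from an earlier Cas9-containing plasmid. The automated annotation also flags a short fragment resembling a T7 gene 10B-derived solubility tag between the end of Cas9 and the terminator. This partial match lies outside the Cas9 coding region and the catalogue entry lists no tag, so it is probably residual T7 vector sequence rather than a functional fusion.

Because transcription depends on T7 RNA polymerase, the plasmid suits systems that supply that enzyme, and the stated purpose is in vitro production of the RNA-guided endonuclease. The associated publication describes classroom activities with fluorescent readouts, pointing to an educational context for demonstrating CRISPR-Cas9. No guide RNA cassette is annotated, so a guide would have to be supplied separately.
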