Features (pLannotate 1.2.2; 7 found; start..end, strand, type, name):
     65..653     +  rep_origin     ori: high-copy-number ColE1/pMB1/pBR322/pUC origin of replication
    681..699     +  promoter       T7 promoter: promoter for bacteriophage T7 RNA polymerase
    731..753     +  RBS            RBS: efficient ribosome binding site from bacteriophage T7 gene 10 (Olins and Rangwala, 1989)
    761..4867    +  CDS            Cas9: Cas9 (Csn1) endonuclease from the Streptococcus pyogenes Type II CRISPR/Cas system generates RNA-guided double strand breaks in DNA
   4876..4925    +  CDS            SET1 (fragment): solubility-enhancement tag derived from T7 phage gene 10B
   4933..4980    +  terminator     T7 terminator: transcription terminator for bacteriophage T7 RNA polymerase
   4998..5813    -  CDS            KanR: aminoglycoside phosphotransferase; aph(3')-Ia; confers resistance to kanamycin in bacteria or G418 (Geneticin®) in eukaryotes
>Addgene plasmid #117051 | pJL1-SpCas9 | addgene full sequence | sequence record 227538 | Addgene NGS Result
ATTTTTATCTTGTGCAATGTAACATCAGAGATTTTGAGACACAACGTGAGATCAAAGGATCTTCTTGAGA
TCCTTTTTTTCTGCGCGTAATCTGCTGCTTGCAAACAAAAAAACCACCGCTACCAGCGGTGGTTTGTTTG
CCGGATCAAGAGCTACCAACTCTTTTTCCGAAGGTAACTGGCTTCAGCAGAGCGCAGATACCAAATACTG
TTCTTCTAGTGTAGCCGTAGTTAGGCCACCACTTCAAGAACTCTGTAGCACCGCCTACATACCTCGCTCT
GCTAATCCTGTTACCAGTGGCTGCTGCCAGTGGCGATAAGTCGTGTCTTACCGGGTTGGACTCAAGACGA
TAGTTACCGGATAAGGCGCAGCGGTCGGGCTGAACGGGGGGTTCGTGCACACAGCCCAGCTTGGAGCGAA
CGACCTACACCGAACTGAGATACCTACAGCGTGAGCTATGAGAAAGCGCCACGCTTCCCGAAGGGAGAAA
GGCGGACAGGTATCCGGTAAGCGGCAGGGTCGGAACAGGAGAGCGCACGAGGGAGCTTCCAGGGGGAAAC
GCCTGGTATCTTTATAGTCCTGTCGGGTTTCGCCACCTCTGACTTGAGCGTCGATTTTTGTGATGCTCGT
CAGGGGGGCGGAGCCTATGGAAAAACGCCAGCAACGCGATCCCGCGAAATTAATACGACTCACTATAGGG
AGACCACAACGGTTTCCCTCTAGAAATAATTTTGTTTAACTTTAAGAAGGAGATATACATATGGATAAGA
AATACTCAATAGGCTTAGATATCGGCACAAATAGCGTCGGATGGGCGGTGATCACTGATGAATATAAGGT
TCCGTCTAAAAAGTTCAAGGTTCTGGGAAATACAGACCGCCACAGTATCAAAAAAAATCTTATAGGGGCT
CTTTTATTTGACAGTGGAGAGACAGCGGAAGCGACTCGTCTCAAACGGACAGCTCGTAGAAGGTATACAC
GTCGGAAGAATCGTATTTGTTATCTACAGGAGATTTTTTCAAATGAGATGGCGAAAGTAGATGATAGTTT
CTTTCATCGACTTGAAGAGTCTTTTTTGGTGGAAGAAGACAAGAAGCATGAACGTCATCCTATTTTTGGA
AATATAGTAGATGAAGTTGCTTATCATGAGAAATATCCAACTATCTATCATCTGCGAAAAAAATTGGTAG
ATTCTACTGATAAAGCGGATTTGCGCTTAATCTATTTGGCCTTAGCGCATATGATTAAGTTTCGTGGTCA
TTTTTTGATTGAGGGAGATTTAAATCCTGATAATAGTGATGTGGACAAACTATTTATCCAGTTGGTACAA
ACCTACAATCAATTATTTGAAGAAAACCCTATTAACGCAAGTGGAGTAGATGCTAAAGCGATTCTTTCTG
CACGATTGAGTAAATCAAGACGATTAGAAAATCTCATTGCTCAGCTCCCCGGTGAGAAGAAAAATGGCTT
ATTTGGGAATCTCATTGCTTTGTCATTGGGTTTGACCCCTAATTTTAAATCAAATTTTGATTTGGCAGAA
GATGCTAAATTACAGCTTTCAAAAGATACTTACGATGATGATTTAGATAATTTATTGGCGCAAATTGGAG
ATCAATATGCTGATTTGTTTTTGGCAGCTAAGAATTTATCAGATGCTATTTTACTTTCAGATATCCTAAG
AGTAAATACTGAAATAACTAAGGCTCCCCTATCAGCTTCAATGATTAAACGCTACGATGAACATCATCAA
GACTTGACTCTTTTAAAAGCTTTAGTTCGACAACAACTTCCAGAAAAGTATAAAGAAATCTTTTTTGATC
AATCAAAAAACGGATATGCAGGTTATATTGATGGGGGAGCTAGCCAAGAAGAATTTTATAAATTTATCAA
ACCAATTTTAGAAAAAATGGATGGTACTGAGGAATTATTGGTGAAACTAAATCGTGAAGATTTGCTGCGC
AAGCAACGGACCTTTGACAACGGCTCTATTCCCCATCAAATTCACTTGGGTGAGCTGCATGCTATTTTGA
GAAGACAAGAAGACTTTTATCCATTTTTAAAAGACAATCGTGAGAAGATTGAAAAAATCTTGACTTTTCG
AATTCCTTATTATGTTGGTCCATTGGCGCGTGGCAATAGTCGTTTTGCATGGATGACTCGGAAGTCTGAA
GAAACAATTACCCCATGGAATTTTGAAGAAGTTGTCGATAAAGGTGCTTCAGCTCAATCATTTATTGAAC
GCATGACAAACTTTGATAAAAATCTTCCAAATGAAAAAGTACTACCAAAACATAGTTTGCTTTATGAGTA
TTTTACGGTTTATAACGAATTGACAAAGGTCAAATATGTTACTGAAGGAATGCGAAAACCAGCATTTCTT
TCAGGTGAACAGAAGAAAGCCATTGTTGATTTACTCTTCAAAACAAATCGAAAAGTAACCGTTAAGCAAT
TAAAAGAAGATTATTTCAAAAAAATAGAATGTTTTGATAGTGTTGAAATTTCAGGAGTTGAAGATAGATT
TAATGCTTCATTAGGTACCTACCATGATTTGCTAAAAATTATTAAAGATAAAGATTTTTTGGATAATGAA
GAAAATGAAGATATCTTAGAGGATATTGTTTTAACATTGACCTTATTTGAAGATAGGGAGATGATTGAGG
AAAGACTTAAAACATATGCTCACCTCTTTGATGATAAGGTGATGAAACAGCTTAAACGTCGCCGTTATAC
TGGTTGGGGACGTTTGTCTCGAAAATTGATTAATGGTATTAGGGATAAGCAATCTGGCAAAACAATATTA
GATTTTTTGAAATCAGATGGTTTTGCCAATCGCAATTTTATGCAGCTGATCCATGATGATAGTTTGACAT
TTAAAGAAGACATTCAAAAAGCACAAGTGTCTGGACAAGGCGATAGTTTACATGAACATATTGCAAATTT
AGCTGGTAGCCCTGCTATTAAAAAAGGTATTTTACAGACTGTAAAAGTTGTTGATGAATTGGTCAAAGTA
ATGGGGCGGCATAAGCCAGAAAATATCGTTATTGAAATGGCACGTGAAAATCAGACAACTCAAAAGGGCC
AGAAAAATTCGCGAGAGCGTATGAAACGAATCGAAGAAGGTATCAAAGAATTAGGAAGTCAGATTCTTAA
AGAGCATCCTGTTGAAAATACTCAATTGCAAAATGAAAAGCTCTATCTCTATTATCTCCAAAATGGAAGA
GACATGTATGTGGACCAAGAATTAGATATTAATCGTTTAAGTGATTATGATGTCGATCACATTGTTCCAC
AAAGTTTCCTTAAAGACGATTCAATAGACAATAAGGTCTTAACGCGTTCTGATAAAAATCGTGGTAAATC
GGATAACGTTCCAAGTGAAGAAGTAGTCAAAAAGATGAAAAACTATTGGAGACAACTTCTAAACGCCAAG
TTAATCACTCAACGTAAGTTTGATAATTTAACGAAAGCTGAACGTGGAGGTTTGAGTGAACTTGATAAAG
CTGGTTTTATCAAACGCCAATTGGTTGAAACTCGCCAAATCACTAAGCATGTGGCACAAATTTTGGATAG
TCGCATGAATACTAAATACGATGAAAATGATAAACTTATTCGAGAGGTTAAAGTGATTACCTTAAAATCT
AAATTAGTTTCTGACTTCCGAAAAGATTTCCAATTCTATAAAGTACGTGAGATTAACAATTACCATCATG
CCCATGATGCGTATCTAAATGCCGTCGTTGGAACTGCTTTGATTAAGAAATATCCAAAACTTGAATCGGA
GTTTGTCTATGGTGATTATAAAGTTTATGATGTTCGTAAAATGATTGCTAAGTCTGAGCAAGAAATAGGC
AAAGCAACCGCAAAATATTTCTTTTACTCTAATATCATGAACTTCTTCAAAACAGAAATTACACTTGCAA
ATGGAGAGATTCGCAAACGCCCTCTAATCGAAACTAATGGGGAAACTGGAGAAATTGTCTGGGATAAAGG
GCGAGATTTTGCCACAGTGCGCAAAGTATTGTCCATGCCCCAAGTCAATATTGTCAAGAAAACAGAAGTA
CAGACAGGCGGATTCTCCAAGGAGTCAATTTTACCAAAAAGAAATTCGGACAAGCTTATTGCTCGTAAAA
AAGACTGGGATCCAAAAAAATATGGTGGTTTTGATAGTCCAACGGTAGCTTATTCAGTCCTAGTGGTTGC
TAAGGTGGAAAAAGGGAAATCGAAGAAGTTAAAATCCGTTAAAGAGTTACTAGGGATCACAATTATGGAA
AGAAGTTCCTTTGAAAAAAATCCGATTGACTTTTTAGAAGCTAAAGGATATAAGGAAGTTAAAAAAGACT
TAATCATTAAACTACCTAAATATAGTCTTTTTGAGTTAGAAAACGGTCGTAAACGGATGCTGGCTAGTGC
CGGAGAATTACAAAAAGGAAATGAGCTGGCTCTGCCAAGCAAATATGTGAATTTTTTATATTTAGCTAGT
CATTATGAAAAGTTGAAGGGTAGTCCAGAAGATAACGAACAAAAACAATTGTTTGTGGAGCAGCATAAGC
ATTATTTAGATGAGATTATTGAGCAAATCAGTGAATTTTCTAAGCGTGTTATTTTAGCAGATGCCAATTT
AGATAAAGTTCTTAGTGCATATAACAAACATAGAGACAAACCAATACGTGAACAAGCAGAAAATATTATT
CATTTATTTACGTTGACGAATCTTGGAGCTCCCGCTGCTTTTAAATATTTTGATACAACAATTGATCGTA
AACGATATACGTCTACAAAAGAAGTTTTAGATGCCACTCTTATCCATCAATCCATCACTGGTCTTTATGA
AACACGCATTGATTTGAGTCAGCTAGGAGGTGACTGAGTCGACCGGCTGCTAACAAAGCCCGAAAGGAAG
CTGAGTTGGCTGCTGCCACCGCTGAGCAATAACTAGCATAACCCCTTGGGGCCTCTAAACGGGTCTTGAG
GGGTTTTTTGCTGAAAGCCAATTCTGATTAGAAAAACTCATCGAGCATCAAATGAAACTGCAATTTATTC
ATATCAGGATTATCAATACCATATTTTTGAAAAAGCCGTTTCTGTAATGAAGGAGAAAACTCACCGAGGC
AGTTCCATAGGATGGCAAGATCCTGGTATCGGTCTGCGATTCCGACTCGTCCAACATCAATACAACCTAT
TAATTTCCCCTCGTCAAAAATAAGGTTATCAAGTGAGAAATCACCATGAGTGACGACTGAATCCGGTGAG
AATGGCAAAAGCTTATGCATTTCTTTCCAGACTTGTTCAACAGGCCAGCCATTACGCTCGTCATCAAAAT
CACTCGCATCAACCAAACCGTTATTCATTCGTGATTGCGCCTGAGCGAGACGAAATACGCGATCGCTGTT
AAAAGGACAATTACAAACAGGAATCGAATGCAACCGGCGCAGGAACACTGCCAGCGCATCAACAATATTT
TCACCTGAATCAGGATATTCTTCTAATACCTGGAATGCTGTTTTCCCGGGGATCGCAGTGGTGAGTAACC
ATGCATCATCAGGAGTACGGATAAAATGCTTGATGGTCGGAAGAGGCATAAATTCCGTCAGCCAGTTTAG
TCTGACCATCTCATCTGTAACATCATTGGCAACGCTACCTTTGCCATGTTTCAGAAACAACTCTGGCGCA
TCGGGCTTCCCATACAATCGATAGATTGTCGCACCTGATTGCCCGACATTATCGCGAGCCCATTTATACC
CATATAAATCAGCATCCATGTTGGAATTTAATCGCGGCTTCGAGCAAGACGTTTCCCGTTGAATATGGCT
CATAACACCCCTTGTATTACTGTTTATGTAAGCAGACAGTTTTATTGTTCATGATGATAT
